>Addgene plasmid #187867 | p3xFLAG-CMV-VAMP3 | addgene full sequence | sequence record 369863 | Addgene NGS Result
CCATTCGCCATTCAGGCTGCGCAACTGTTGGGAAGGGCGATCGGTGCGGGCCTCTTCGCTATTACGCCAG
CTGGCGAAAGGGGGATGTGCTGCAAGGCGATTAAGTTGGGTAACGCCAGGGTTTTCCCAGTCACGACGTT
GTAAAACGACGGCCAGTGCCAAGCTGATCTATACATTGAATCAATATTGGCAATTAGCCATATTAGTCAT
TGGTTATATAGCATAAATCAATATTGGCTATTGGCCATTGCATACGTTGTATCTATATCATAATATGTAC
ATTTATATTGGCTCATGTCCAATATGACCGCCATGTTGACATTGATTATTGACTAGTTATTAATAGTAAT
CAATTACGGGGTCATTAGTTCATAGCCCATATATGGAGTTCCGCGTTACATAACTTACGGTAAATGGCCC
GCCTGGCTGACCGCCCAACGACCCCCGCCCATTGACGTCAATAATGACGTATGTTCCCATAGTAACGCCA
ATAGGGACTTTCCATTGACGTCAATGGGTGGAGTATTTACGGTAAACTGCCCACTTGGCAGTACATCAAG
TGTATCATATGCCAAGTCCGCCCCCTATTGACGTCAATGACGGTAAATGGCCCGCCTGGCATTATGCCCA
GTACATGACCTTACGGGACTTTCCTACTTGGCAGTACATCTACGTATTAGTCATCGCTATTACCATGGTG
ATGCGGTTTTGGCAGTACACCAATGGGCGTGGATAGCGGTTTGACTCACGGGGATTTCCAAGTCTCCACC
CCATTGACGTCAATGGGAGTTTGTTTTGGCACCAAAATCAACGGGACTTTCCAAAATGTCGTAATAACCC
CGCCCCGTTGACGCAAATGGGCGGTAGGCGTGTACGGTGGGAGGTCTATATAAGCAGAGCTCGTTTAGTG
AACCGTCAGAATTAACCATGGACTACAAAGACCATGACGGTGATTATAAAGATCATGACATCGATTACAA
GGATGACGATGACAAGCTTATGTCTACAGGTCCAACTGCTGCCACTGGCAGTAATCGAAGACTTCAGCAG
ACACAAAATCAAGTAGATGAGGTGGTGGACATAATGCGAGTTAACGTGGACAAGGTTCTGGAAAGAGACC
AGAAGCTCTCTGAGTTAGACGACCGTGCAGACGCACTGCAGGCAGGCGCTTCTCAATTTGAAACGAGCGC
AGCCAAGTTGAAGAGGAAATATTGGTGGAAGAATTGCAAGATGTGGGCAATCGGGATTACTGTTCTGGTT
ATCTTCATCATCATCATCATCGTGTGGGTTGTCTCTTCATGAAGAGGATCCCGGGTGGCATCCCTGTGAC
CCCTCCCCAGTGCCTCTCCTGGCCCTGGAAGTTGCCACTCCAGTGCCCACCAGCCTTGTCCTAATAAAAT
TAAGTTGCATCATTTTGTCTGACTAGGTGTCCTTCTATAATATTATGGGGTGGAGGGGGGTGGTATGGAG
CAAGGGGCAAGTTGGGAAGACAACCTGTAGGGCCTGCGGGGTCTATTGGGAACCAAGCTGGAGTGCAGTG
GCACAATCTTGGCTCACTGCAATCTCCGCCTCCTGGGTTCAAGCGATTCTCCTGCCTCAGCCTCCCGAGT
TGTTGGGATTCCAGGCATGCATGACCAGGCTCAGCTAATTTTTGTTTTTTTGGTAGAGACGGGGTTTCAC
CATATTGGCCAGGCTGGTCTCCAACTCCTAATCTCAGGTGATCTACCCACCTTGGCCTCCCAAATTGCTG
GGATTACAGGCGTGAACCACTGCTCCCTTCCCTGTCCTTCTGATTTTAAAATAACTATACCAGCAGGAGG
ACGTCCAGACACAGCATAGGCTACCTGGCCATGCCCAACCGGTGGGACATTTGAGTTGCTTGCTTGGCAC
TGTCCTCTCATGCGTTGGGTCCACTCAGTAGATGCCTGTTGAATTGGGTACGCGGCCAGCTTGGCTGTGG
AATGTGTGTCAGTTAGGGTGTGGAAAGTCCCCAGGCTCCCCAGCAGGCAGAAGTATGCAAAGCATGCATC
TCAATTAGTCAGCAACCAGGTGTGGAAAGTCCCCAGGCTCCCCAGCAGGCAGAAGTATGCAAAGCATGCA
TCTCAATTAGTCAGCAACCATAGTCCCGCCCCTAACTCCGCCCATCCCGCCCCTAACTCCGCCCAGTTCC
GCCCATTCTCCGCCCCATGGCTGACTAATTTTTTTTATTTATGCAGAGGCCGAGGCCGCCTCGGCCTCTG
AGCTATTCCAGAAGTAGTGAGGAGGCTTTTTTGGAGGCCTAGGCTTTTGCAAAAAGCTCCTCGAGGAACT
GAAAAACCAGAAAGTTAATTCCCTATAGTGAGTCGTATTAAATTCGTAATCATGTCATAGCTGTTTCCTG
TGTGAAATTGTTATCCGCTCACAATTCCACACAACATACGAGCCGGAAGCATAAAGTGTAAAGCCTGGGG
TGCCTAATGAGTGAGCTAACTCACATTAATTGCGTTGCGCTCACTGCCCGCTTTCCAGTCGGGAAACCTG
TCGTGCCAGCTGCATTAATGAATCGGCCAACGCGCGGGGAGAGGCGGTTTGCGTATTGGGCGCTCTTCCG
CTTCCTCGCTCACTGACTCGCTGCGCTCGGTCGTTCGGCTGCGGCGAGCGGTATCAGCTCACTCAAAGGC
GGTAATACGGTTATCCACAGAATCAGGGGATAACGCAGGAAAGAACATGTGAGCAAAAGGCCAGCAAAAG
GCCAGGAACCGTAAAAAGGCCGCGTTGCTGGCGTTTTTCCATAGGCTCCGCCCCCCTGACGAGCATCACA
AAAATCGACGCTCAAGTCAGAGGTGGCGAAACCCGACAGGACTATAAAGATACCAGGCGTTTCCCCCTGG
AAGCTCCCTCGTGCGCTCTCCTGTTCCGACCCTGCCGCTTACCGGATACCTGTCCGCCTTTCTCCCTTCG
GGAAGCGTGGCGCTTTCTCATAGCTCACGCTGTAGGTATCTCAGTTCGGTGTAGGTCGTTCGCTCCAAGC
TGGGCTGTGTGCACGAACCCCCCGTTCAGCCCGACCGCTGCGCCTTATCCGGTAACTATCGTCTTGAGTC
CAACCCGGTAAGACACGACTTATCGCCACTGGCAGCAGCCACTGGTAACAGGATTAGCAGAGCGAGGTAT
GTAGGCGGTGCTACAGAGTTCTTGAAGTGGTGGCCTAACTACGGCTACACTAGAAGAACAGTATTTGGTA
TCTGCGCTCTGCTGAAGCCAGTTACCTTCGGAAAAAGAGTTGGTAGCTCTTGATCCGGCAAACAAACCAC
CGCTGGTAGCGGTGGTTTTTTTGTTTGCAAGCAGCAGATTACGCGCAGAAAAAAAGGATCTCAAGAAGAT
CCTTTGATCTTTTCTACGGGGTCTGACGCTCAGTGGAACGAAAACTCACGTTAAGGGATTTTGGTCATGA
GATTATCAAAAAGGATCTTCACCTAGATCCTTTTAAATTAAAAATGAAGTTTTAAATCAATCTAAAGTAT
ATATGAGTAAACTTGGTCTGACAGTTACCAATGCTTAATCAGTGAGGCACCTATCTCAGCGATCTGTCTA
TTTCGTTCATCCATAGTTGCCTGACTCCCCGTCGTGTAGATAACTACGATACGGGAGGGCTTACCATCTG
GCCCCAGTGCTGCAATGATACCGCGAGACCCACGCTCACCGGCTCCAGATTTATCAGCAATAAACCAGCC
AGCCGGAAGGGCCGAGCGCAGAAGTGGTCCTGCAACTTTATCCGCCTCCATCCAGTCTATTAATTGTTGC
CGGGAAGCTAGAGTAAGTAGTTCGCCAGTTAATAGTTTGCGCAACGTTGTTGCCATTGCTACAGGCATCG
TGGTGTCACGCTCGTCGTTTGGTATGGCTTCATTCAGCTCCGGTTCCCAACGATCAAGGCGAGTTACATG
ATCCCCCATGTTGTGCAAAAAAGCGGTTAGCTCCTTCGGTCCTCCGATCGTTGTCAGAAGTAAGTTGGCC
GCAGTGTTATCACTCATGGTTATGGCAGCACTGCATAATTCTCTTACTGTCATGCCATCCGTAAGATGCT
TTTCTGTGACTGGTGAGTACTCAACCAAGTCATTCTGAGAATAGTGTATGCGGCGACCGAGTTGCTCTTG
CCCGGCGTCAATACGGGATAATACCGCGCCACATAGCAGAACTTTAAAAGTGCTCATCATTGGAAAACGT
TCTTCGGGGCGAAAACTCTCAAGGATCTTACCGCTGTTGAGATCCAGTTCGATGTAACCCACTCGTGCAC
CCAACTGATCTTCAGCATCTTTTACTTTCACCAGCGTTTCTGGGTGAGCAAAAACAGGAAGGCAAAATGC
CGCAAAAAAGGGAATAAGGGCGACACGGAAATGTTGAATACTCATACTCTTCCTTTTTCAATATTATTGA
AGCATTTATCAGGGTTATTGTCTCATGAGCGGATACATATTTGAATGTATTTAGAAAAATAAACAAATAG
GGGTTCCGCGCACATTTCCCCGAAAAGTGCCACCTG
[124 nt withheld, positions 4517-4640]
C
[91 nt withheld, positions 4642-4732]
A
[49 nt withheld, positions 4734-4782]
CCTTTGACGTTGGAGTCCACGTTCTTT
[37 nt withheld, positions 4810-4846]
ACCCTATCTCGGTCTATTCTTTTGATTTATAAGGGATTTTGCCGATTTCGGCCTATTGGTTAAAAAATGA
GCTGATTTAACAAAAATTTAACGCGAATTTTAACAAAATATTAACGCTTACAATTT
Features (pLannotate 1.2.2; 16 found; start..end, strand, type, name):
      4..158     -  CDS            lacZα (fragment): LacZα fragment of β-galactosidase; lacZ fragment
    318..697     +  enhancer       CMV enhancer: human cytomegalovirus immediate early enhancer
    699..898     +  promoter       CMV promoter: human cytomegalovirus (CMV) immediate early promoter
    931..996     +  CDS            3xFLAG: three tandem FLAG® epitope tags, followed by an enterokinase cleavage site
   1000..1299    +  CDS            VAMP3: VAMP3_HUMAN - Also known as SYB3. Experimental evidence at protein level: Swiss-Prot protein existence level 1. SNARE involved in vesicular transport from the late endosomes to the trans-Golgi network. From Homo sapiens (Human).
   1313..1935    +  polyA_signal   hGH poly(A) signal: human growth hormone polyadenylation signal
   1964..2293    +  promoter       SV40 promoter: SV40 enhancer and early promoter
   2332..2350    -  promoter       T7 promoter: promoter for bacteriophage T7 RNA polymerase
   2388..2404    -  protein_bind   lac operator: The lac repressor binds to the lac operator to inhibit transcription in E. coli. This inhibition can be relieved by adding lactose or isopropyl-β-D-thiogalactopyranoside (IPTG). lac repressor encoded by lacI
   2412..2442    -  promoter       lac promoter: promoter for the E. coli lac operon
   2457..2478    -  protein_bind   CAP binding site: CAP binding activates transcription in the presence of cAMP. E. coli catabolite activator protein
   2491..2583    -  CDS            lacI (fragment): lac repressor; lacI; The lac repressor binds to the lac operator to inhibit transcription in E. coli. This inhibition can be relieved by adding lactose or isopropyl-β-D-thiogalactopyranoside (IPTG).
   2766..3354    -  rep_origin     ori: high-copy-number ColE1/pMB1/pBR322/pUC origin of replication
   3525..4385    -  CDS            AmpR: β-lactamase; bla; confers resistance to ampicillin, carbenicillin, and related antibiotics
   4386..4490    -  promoter       AmpR promoter: bla
   4517..4945    +  rep_origin     f1 ori (sequence partly withheld): f1 bacteriophage origin of replication; arrow indicates direction of (+) strand synthesis
