[The description below was written by a language model from this plasmid's Addgene catalogue record and pLannotate feature annotations shown in this document.]
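Description:
p3xFLAG-CMV-VAMP3 is a mammalian expression plasmid of about 5 kb, built on the p3xFLAG-CMV backbone, that drives production of human VAMP3 (also called cellubrevin/CEB or SYB3), a SNARE protein involved in vesicular transport from late endosomes to the trans-Golgi network. In bacteria it is maintained as a high-copy plasmid through a ColE1/pUC-type origin and selected with ampicillin via the β-lactamase gene under its own promoter. An f1 phage origin is also present, which in principle allows single-stranded DNA production. Remnants of the lac region (lacZα and lacI fragments, lac promoter and operator, CAP binding site) and a T7 promoter are backbone carry-overs rather than functional parts of the expression unit.

The expression cassette consists of the human cytomegalovirus immediate-early enhancer and promoter, followed by a 3xFLAG coding segment (three tandem FLAG epitopes ending in an enterokinase cleavage site). The VAMP3 open reading frame lies almost immediately downstream, and the transcript is terminated by the human growth hormone polyadenylation signal. This layout indicates an N-terminally 3xFLAG-tagged VAMP3, which leaves the C-terminal membrane anchor typical of this SNARE family unmodified. An SV40 enhancer/early promoter region lies downstream of the cassette, but no mammalian selection marker is annotated, so the plasmid appears suited mainly to transient transfection. The record states only that the insert was cloned by restriction enzymes, with the sites unspecified. Its stated purpose is simply VAMP3 expression. The tag would support detection, immunoprecipitation or localisation of the protein with anti-FLAG antibodies in studies of membrane trafficking.
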