Addgene plasmid #187867: p3xFLAG-CMV-VAMP3
Purpose: a human VAMP3-expressing plasmid
Depositing lab: Yan Zeng.
Backbone
  Vector backbone: p3xFLAG-CMV
  Vector type: Mammalian Expression
Growth in bacteria
  Bacterial resistance: Ampicillin, 100 μg/mL
  Growth temperature: 37°C
  Growth strain: DH5alpha
  Copy number: High Copy
Gene/Insert
  Gene/Insert name: VAMP3
  Species: H. sapiens (human)
  Entrez Gene: VAMP3 (a.k.a. CEB)
  Cloning method: Restriction Enzyme; 5′ cloning site unknown (unknown if destroyed)
Terms and licenses: Academic/Nonprofit Terms; Industry Terms: Not Available to Industry
How to cite: p3xFLAG-CMV-VAMP3 was a gift from Yan Zeng (Addgene plasmid # 187867 ; http://n2t.net/addgene:187867 ; RRID:Addgene_187867)
